Addgene plasmid #134869: pLVX-EF1a-EGFP-Cybt5-IRES-Puromycin
Purpose: Expresses EGFP-tagged endoplasmic reticulum marker
Depositing lab: David Andrews. Depositing organization: Sunnybrook Research Institute. Publication: A reference library for assigning protein subcellular localizations by image-based machine learning. Schormann W, Hariharan S, Andrews DW. J Cell Biol. 2020 Mar 2;219(3). pii: 133635. doi: 10.1083/jcb.201904090. PubMed 31968357.
Backbone
  Vector backbone: pLVX-EF1a-IRES-Puromycin
  Backbone size w/o insert (bp): 8825
  Total vector size (bp): 9655
  Vector type: Mammalian Expression, Lentiviral
  Selectable markers: Puromycin
Growth in bacteria
  Bacterial resistance: Ampicillin, 100 μg/mL
  Growth temperature: 37°C
  Growth strain: NEB Stable
  Copy number: High Copy
Gene/Insert
  Gene/Insert name: cytochrome b5 type A (alt name: CYB5A)
  Species: H. sapiens (human)
  Insert size (bp): 105
  Mutation: deleted amino acids 1-98
  GenBank ID: NM_001190807
  Entrez Gene: CYB5A (a.k.a. CYB5, MCB5, METAG)
  Promoter: EF1a
  Tag / fusion protein: EGFP (N terminal on insert)
  Cloning method: Restriction Enzyme; 5′ cloning site SalI (destroyed during cloning); 3′ cloning site BamHI (not destroyed)
  Sequencing primers: 5′ aag cgc gat cac atg gtc ctg
Terms and licenses: Academic/Nonprofit Terms; Industry Terms: Not Available to Industry
How to cite: pLVX-EF1a-EGFP-Cybt5-IRES-Puromycin was a gift from David Andrews (Addgene plasmid # 134869 ; http://n2t.net/addgene:134869 ; RRID:Addgene_134869)
