[The description below was written by a language model from this plasmid's Addgene catalogue record and pLannotate feature annotations shown in this document.]
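Description:
pLVX-EF1a-EGFP-Cybt5-IRES-Puromycin is an HIV-1-based lentiviral mammalian expression plasmid built on the pLVX-EF1a-IRES-Puromycin backbone, with a total size of about 9.65 kb. It is maintained in E. coli through a high-copy ColE1/pUC-type origin and an ampicillin resistance gene (β-lactamase with its own promoter). The viral portion carries two HIV-1 LTR regions (both annotated by the software as truncated 5' LTRs, each preceded by nef-derived sequence) and the Ψ packaging signal with an adjoining gag fragment. It also contains the Rev response element for Rev-dependent nuclear export of the genomic RNA, and the cPPT/CTS, which aids nuclear import of the viral genome. A WPRE lies downstream of the expression cassette to boost transcript stability and expression. An SV40 poly(A) signal is also annotated in the plasmid backbone, upstream of the first LTR.

The payload is a bicistronic cassette driven by the human EF-1α promoter, including its intron A. The first cistron encodes EGFP fused at its C-terminus to a short fragment of cytochrome b5 type A (CYB5A) lacking amino acids 1–98, that is, only the C-terminal portion of the protein. The catalogue lists the insert as human, whereas the automated annotation matched it to the mouse Cyb5a protein; this probably reflects sequence similarity, but the discrepancy is noted. An EMCV IRES then allows translation of puromycin N-acetyltransferase from the same transcript, linking drug selection to expression of the fusion. According to the record, the construct expresses an EGFP-tagged endoplasmic reticulum marker. It was deposited with a reference library of landmark proteins for assigning subcellular localizations by image-based machine learning.
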