Features (pLannotate 1.2.2; 25 found; start..end, strand, type, name):
     25..236     +  promoter       EF-1α core promoter: core promoter for human elongation factor EF-1α
    237..350     +  intron         EF-1α intron A (fragment): intron upstream of the start codon of human EF-1α
    976..1179    +  intron         EF-1α intron A: truncated intron upstream of the start codon of human EF-1α
   1222..1938    +  CDS            EGFP: EGFP is a basic (constitutively fluorescent) green fluorescent protein published in 1996, derived from Aequorea victoria. It is reported to be a rapidly-maturing weak dimer with moderate acid sensitivity.
   1936..2055    +  CDS            Cyb5a (fragment): CYB5_MOUSE - Also known as Cyb5. Experimental evidence at protein level: Swiss-Prot protein existence level 1. Cytochrome b5 is a membrane-bound hemoprotein functioning as an electron carrier for several membrane-bound oxygenases. It is also involved in several steps of the sterol biosynthesis pathway, particularly in the C-5 double bond introduction during the C-5 desaturation. From Mus musculus (Mouse).
   2178..2640    +  misc_feature   IRES: internal ribosome entry site (IRES) of the encephalomyocarditis virus (EMCV)
   2673..3270    +  CDS            PuroR (fragment): puromycin N-acetyltransferase; pac from Streptomyces alboniger; confers resistance to puromycin
   3286..3874    +  misc_feature   WPRE: woodchuck hepatitis virus posttranscriptional regulatory element
   3891..4409    +  CDS            nef (fragment): NEF_HV1BR - Experimental evidence at protein level: Swiss-Prot protein existence level 1. Extracellular Nef protein targets CD4(+) T-lymphocytes for apoptosis by interacting with CXCR4 surface receptors (PubMed:14990729). From Human immunodeficiency virus type 1 group M subtype B (isolate BRU/LAI) (HIV-1).
   4457..4714    +  LTR            5' LTR (truncated): truncated 5' long terminal repeat (LTR) from HIV-1
   4866..4882    -  protein_bind   lac operator: The lac repressor binds to the lac operator to inhibit transcription in E. coli. This inhibition can be relieved by adding lactose or isopropyl-β-D-thiogalactopyranoside (IPTG). lac repressor encoded by lacI
   4890..4920    -  promoter       lac promoter: promoter for the E. coli lac operon
   4935..4956    -  protein_bind   CAP binding site: CAP binding activates transcription in the presence of cAMP. E. coli catabolite activator protein
   4969..5061    -  CDS            lacI (fragment): lac repressor; lacI; The lac repressor binds to the lac operator to inhibit transcription in E. coli. This inhibition can be relieved by adding lactose or isopropyl-β-D-thiogalactopyranoside (IPTG).
   5244..5832    -  rep_origin     ori: high-copy-number ColE1/pMB1/pBR322/pUC origin of replication
   6003..6863    -  CDS            AmpR: β-lactamase; bla; confers resistance to ampicillin, carbenicillin, and related antibiotics
   6864..6968    -  promoter       AmpR promoter: bla
   7016..7150    +  polyA_signal   SV40 poly(A) signal: SV40 polyadenylation signal
   7317..7646    +  CDS            nef (fragment): NEF_HV1BR - Experimental evidence at protein level: Swiss-Prot protein existence level 1. Extracellular Nef protein targets CD4(+) T-lymphocytes for apoptosis by interacting with CXCR4 surface receptors (PubMed:14990729). From Human immunodeficiency virus type 1 group M subtype B (isolate BRU/LAI) (HIV-1).
   7694..7951    +  LTR            5' LTR (truncated): truncated 5' long terminal repeat (LTR) from HIV-1
   7998..8123    +  misc_feature   HIV-1 Ψ: packaging signal of human immunodeficiency virus type 1
   8107..8445    +  CDS            HIV-1 gag (fragment): gag protein from human immunodeficiency virus 1; gag
   8620..8853    +  misc_feature   RRE: The Rev response element (RRE) of HIV-1 allows for Rev-dependent mRNA export from the nucleus to the cytoplasm.
   9230..9330    +  CDS            Rev (fragment): human immunodeficiency virus 1 (HIV-1) Rev protein; rev; enhances nuclear export of unspliced and incompletely spliced viral mRNAs
   9345..9460    +  misc_feature   cPPT/CTS: central polypurine tract and central termination sequence of HIV-1 (lacking the first T)
>Addgene plasmid #134869 | pLVX-EF1a-EGFP-Cybt5-IRES-Puromycin | addgene full sequence | sequence record 273590 | Addgene NGS Result
CGTGAGGCTCCGGTGCCCGTCAGTGGGCAGAGCGCACATCGCCCACAGTCCCCGAGAAGTTGGGGGGAGG
GGTCGGCAATTGAACCGGTGCCTAGAGAAGGTGGCGCGGGGTAAACTGGGAAAGTGATGTCGTGTACTGG
CTCCGCCTTTTTCCCGAGGGTGGGGGAGAACCGTATATAAGTGCAGTAGTCGCCGTGAACGTTCTTTTTC
GCAACGGGTTTGCCGCCAGAACACAGGTAAGTGCCGTGTGTGGTTCCCGCGGGCCTGGCCTCTTTACGGG
TTATGGCCCTTGCGTGCCTTGAATTACTTCCACGCCCCTGGCTGCAGTACGTGATTCTTGATCCCGAGCT
TCGGGTTGGAAGTGGGTGGGAGAGTTCGAGGCCTTGCGCTTAAGGAGCCCCTTCGCCTCGTGCTTGAGTT
GAGGCCTGGCTTGGGCGCTGGGGCCGCCGCGTGCGAATCTGGTGGCACCTTCGCGCCTGTCTCGCTGCTT
TCGATAAGTCTCTAGCCATTTAAAATTTTTGATGACCTGCTGCGACGCTTTTTTTCTGGCAAGATAGTCT
TGTAAATGCGGGCCAAGATCTGCACACTGGTATTTCGGTTTTTGGGGCCGCGGGCGGCGACGGGGCCCGT
GCGTCCCAGCGCACATGTTCGGCGAGGCGGGGCCTGCGAGCGCGGCCACCGAGAATCGGACGGGGGTAGT
CTCAAGCTGGCCGGCCTGCTCTGGTGCCTGGCCTCGCGCCGCCGTGTATCGCCCCGCCCTGGGCGGCAAG
GCTGGCCCGGTCGGCACCAGTTGCGTGAGCGGAAAGATGGCCGCTTCCCGGCCCTGCTGCAGGGAGCTCA
AAATGGAGGACGCGGCGCTCGGGAGAGCGGGCGGGTGAGTCACCCACACAAAGGAAAAGGGCCTTTCCGT
CCTCAGCCGTCGCTTCATGTGACTCCACGGAGTACCGGGCGCCGTCCAGGCACCTCGATTAGTTCTCGAG
CTTTTGGAGTACGTCGTCTTTAGGTTGGGGGGAGGGGTTTTATGCGATGGAGTTTCCCCACACTGAGTGG
GTGGAGACTGAAGTTAGGCCAGCTTGGCACTTGATGTAATTCTCCTTGGAATTTGCCCTTTTTGAGTTTG
GATCTTGGTTCATTCTCAAGCCTCAGACAGTGGTTCAAAGTTTTTTTCTTCCATTTCAGGTGTCGTGAGG
ATCTATTTCCGGTGAATTCCTCGAGACTAGTATGGTGAGCAAGGGCGAGGAGCTGTTCACCGGGGTGGTG
CCCATCCTGGTCGAGCTGGACGGCGACGTAAACGGCCACAAGTTCAGCGTGTCCGGCGAGGGCGAGGGCG
ATGCCACCTACGGCAAGCTGACCCTGAAGTTCATCTGCACCACCGGCAAGCTGCCCGTGCCCTGGCCCAC
CCTCGTGACCACCCTGACCTACGGCGTGCAGTGCTTCAGCCGCTACCCCGACCACATGAAGCAGCACGAC
TTCTTCAAGTCCGCCATGCCCGAAGGCTACGTCCAGGAGCGCACCATCTTCTTCAAGGACGACGGCAACT
ACAAGACCCGCGCCGAGGTGAAGTTCGAGGGCGACACCCTGGTGAACCGCATCGAGCTGAAGGGCATCGA
CTTCAAGGAGGACGGCAACATCCTGGGGCACAAGCTGGAGTACAACTACAACAGCCACAACGTCTATATC
ATGGCCGACAAGCAGAAGAACGGCATCAAGGTGAACTTCAAGATCCGCCACAACATCGAGGACGGCAGCG
TGCAGCTCGCCGACCACTACCAGCAGAACACCCCCATCGGCGACGGCCCCGTGCTGCTGCCCGACAACCA
CTACCTGAGCACCCAGTCCGCCCTGAGCAAAGACCCCAACGAGAAGCGCGATCACATGGTCCTGCTGGAG
TTCGTGACCGCCGCCGGGATCACTCTCGGCATGGACGAGCTGTACAAGTACTCAGATCTCGACACTACTA
TTGATTCTAGTTCCAGTTGGTGGACCAACTGGGTGATCCCTGCCATCTCTGCAGTGGCCGTCGCCTTGAT
GTACCGTCTGTACATGGCTGAAGATTGAGGATCCCGCCCCTCTCCCTCCCCCCCCCCTAACGTTACTGGC
CGAAGCCGCTTGGAATAAGGCCGGTGTGCGTTTGTCTATATGTTATTTTCCACCATATTGCCGTCTTTTG
GCAATGTGAGGGCCCGGAAACCTGGCCCTGTCTTCTTGACGAGCATTCCTAGGGGTCTTTCCCCTCTCGC
CAAAGGAATGCAAGGTCTGTTGAATGTCGTGAAGGAAGCAGTTCCTCTGGAAGCTTCTTGAAGACAAACA
ACGTCTGTAGCGACCCTTTGCAGGCAGCGGAACCCCCCACCTGGCGACAGGTGCCTCTGCGGCCAAAAGC
CACGTGTATAAGATACACCTGCAAAGGCGGCACAACCCCAGTGCCACGTTGTGAGTTGGATAGTTGTGGA
AAGAGTCAAATGGCTCTCCTCAAGCGTATTCAACAAGGGGCTGAAGGATGCCCAGAAGGTACCCCATTGT
ATGGGATCTGATCTGGGGCCTCGGTGCACATGCTTTACATGTGTTTAGTCGAGGTTAAAAAAACGTCTAG
GCCCCCCGAACCACGGGGACGTGGTTTTCCTTTGAAAAACACGATGATAAGCTTGCCACAACCCACAAGG
AGACGACCTTCCATGACCGAGTACAAGCCCACGGTGCGCCTCGCCACCCGCGACGACGTCCCCCGGGCCG
TACGCACCCTCGCCGCCGCGTTCGCCGACTACCCCGCCACGCGCCACACCGTCGACCCGGACCGCCACAT
CGAGCGGGTCACCGAGCTGCAAGAACTCTTCCTCACGCGCGTCGGGCTCGACATCGGCAAGGTGTGGGTC
GCGGACGACGGCGCCGCGGTGGCGGTCTGGACCACGCCGGAGAGCGTCGAAGCGGGGGCGGTGTTCGCCG
AGATCGGCCCGCGCATGGCCGAGTTGAGCGGTTCCCGGCTGGCCGCGCAGCAACAGATGGAAGGCCTCCT
GGCGCCGCACCGGCCCAAGGAGCCCGCGTGGTTCCTGGCCACCGTCGGCGTCTCGCCCGACCACCAGGGC
AAGGGTCTGGGCAGCGCCGTCGTGCTCCCCGGAGTGGAGGCGGCCGAGCGCGCCGGGGTGCCCGCCTTCC
TGGAGACCTCCGCGCCCCGCAACCTCCCCTTCTACGAGCGGCTCGGCTTCACCGTCACCGCCGACGTCGA
GGTGCCCGAAGGACCGCGCACCTGGTGCATGACCCGCAAGCCCGGTGCCTAGACGCGTCTGGAACAATCA
ACCTCTGGATTACAAAATTTGTGAAAGATTGACTGGTATTCTTAACTATGTTGCTCCTTTTACGCTATGT
GGATACGCTGCTTTAATGCCTTTGTATCATGCTATTGCTTCCCGTATGGCTTTCATTTTCTCCTCCTTGT
ATAAATCCTGGTTGCTGTCTCTTTATGAGGAGTTGTGGCCCGTTGTCAGGCAACGTGGCGTGGTGTGCAC
TGTGTTTGCTGACGCAACCCCCACTGGTTGGGGCATTGCCACCACCTGTCAGCTCCTTTCCGGGACTTTC
GCTTTCCCCCTCCCTATTGCCACGGCGGAACTCATCGCCGCCTGCCTTGCCCGCTGCTGGACAGGGGCTC
GGCTGTTGGGCACTGACAATTCCGTGGTGTTGTCGGGGAAGCTGACGTCCTTTCCATGGCTGCTCGCCTG
TGTTGCCACCTGGATTCTGCGCGGGACGTCCTTCTGCTACGTCCCTTCGGCCCTCAATCCAGCGGACCTT
CCTTCCCGCGGCCTGCTGCCGGCTCTGCGGCCTCTTCCGCGTCTTCGCCTTCGCCCTCAGACGAGTCGGA
TCTCCCTTTGGGCCGCCTCCCCGCCTGGAATTAATTCTGCAGTCGAGACCTAGAAAAACATGGAGCAATC
ACAAGTAGCAATACAGCAGCTACCAATGCTGATTGTGCCTGGCTAGAAGCACAAGAGGAGGAGGAGGTGG
GTTTTCCAGTCACACCTCAGGTACCTTTAAGACCAATGACTTACAAGGCAGCTGTAGATCTTAGCCACTT
TTTAAAAGAAAAGAGGGGACTGGAAGGGCTAATTCACTCCCAACGAAGACAAGATATCCTTGATCTGTGG
ATCTACCACACACAAGGCTACTTCCCTGATTAGCAGAACTACACACCAGGGCCAGGGGTCAGATATCCAC
TGACCTTTGGATGGTGCTACAAGCTAGTACCAGTTGAGCCAGATAAGGTAGAAGAGGCCAATAAAGGAGA
GAACACCAGCTTGTTACACCCTGTGAGCCTGCATGGGATGGATGACCCGGAGAGAGAAGTGTTAGAGTGG
AGGTTTGACAGCCGCCTAGCATTTCATCACGTGGCCCGAGAGCTGCATCCGGAGTACTTCAAGAACTGCT
GATATCGAGCTTGCTACAAGGGACTTTCCGCTGGGGACTTTCCAGGGAGGCGTGGCCTGGGCGGGACTGG
GGAGTGGCGAGCCCTCAGATCCTGCATATAAGCAGCTGCTTTTTGCCTGTACTGGGTCTCTCTGGTTAGA
CCAGATCTGAGCCTGGGAGCTCTCTGGCTAACTAGGGAACCCACTGCTTAAGCCTCAATAAAGCTTGCCT
TGAGTGCTTCAAGTAGTGTGTGCCCGTCTGTTGTGTGACTCTGGTAACTAGAGATCCCTCAGACCCTTTT
AGTCAGTGTGGAAAATCTCTAGCAGTAGTAGTTCATGTCATCTTATTATTCAGTATTTATAACTTGCAAA
GAAATGAATATCAGAGAGTGAGAGGCCTTGACATTGCTAGCGTTTACCGTCGACCTCTAGCTAGAGCTTG
GCGTAATCATGGTCATAGCTGTTTCCTGTGTGAAATTGTTATCCGCTCACAATTCCACACAACATACGAG
CCGGAAGCATAAAGTGTAAAGCCTGGGGTGCCTAATGAGTGAGCTAACTCACATTAATTGCGTTGCGCTC
ACTGCCCGCTTTCCAGTCGGGAAACCTGTCGTGCCAGCTGCATTAATGAATCGGCCAACGCGCGGGGAGA
GGCGGTTTGCGTATTGGGCGCTCTTCCGCTTCCTCGCTCACTGACTCGCTGCGCTCGGTCGTTCGGCTGC
GGCGAGCGGTATCAGCTCACTCAAAGGCGGTAATACGGTTATCCACAGAATCAGGGGATAACGCAGGAAA
GAACATGTGAGCAAAAGGCCAGCAAAAGGCCAGGAACCGTAAAAAGGCCGCGTTGCTGGCGTTTTTCCAT
AGGCTCCGCCCCCCTGACGAGCATCACAAAAATCGACGCTCAAGTCAGAGGTGGCGAAACCCGACAGGAC
TATAAAGATACCAGGCGTTTCCCCCTGGAAGCTCCCTCGTGCGCTCTCCTGTTCCGACCCTGCCGCTTAC
CGGATACCTGTCCGCCTTTCTCCCTTCGGGAAGCGTGGCGCTTTCTCATAGCTCACGCTGTAGGTATCTC
AGTTCGGTGTAGGTCGTTCGCTCCAAGCTGGGCTGTGTGCACGAACCCCCCGTTCAGCCCGACCGCTGCG
CCTTATCCGGTAACTATCGTCTTGAGTCCAACCCGGTAAGACACGACTTATCGCCACTGGCAGCAGCCAC
TGGTAACAGGATTAGCAGAGCGAGGTATGTAGGCGGTGCTACAGAGTTCTTGAAGTGGTGGCCTAACTAC
GGCTACACTAGAAGAACAGTATTTGGTATCTGCGCTCTGCTGAAGCCAGTTACCTTCGGAAAAAGAGTTG
GTAGCTCTTGATCCGGCAAACAAACCACCGCTGGTAGCGGTGGTTTTTTTGTTTGCAAGCAGCAGATTAC
GCGCAGAAAAAAAGGATCTCAAGAAGATCCTTTGATCTTTTCTACGGGGTCTGACGCTCAGTGGAACGAA
AACTCACGTTAAGGGATTTTGGTCATGAGATTATCAAAAAGGATCTTCACCTAGATCCTTTTAAATTAAA
AATGAAGTTTTAAATCAATCTAAAGTATATATGAGTAAACTTGGTCTGACAGTTACCAATGCTTAATCAG
TGAGGCACCTATCTCAGCGATCTGTCTATTTCGTTCATCCATAGTTGCCTGACTCCCCGTCGTGTAGATA
ACTACGATACGGGAGGGCTTACCATCTGGCCCCAGTGCTGCAATGATACCGCGAGACCCACGCTCACCGG
CTCCAGATTTATCAGCAATAAACCAGCCAGCCGGAAGGGCCGAGCGCAGAAGTGGTCCTGCAACTTTATC
CGCCTCCATCCAGTCTATTAATTGTTGCCGGGAAGCTAGAGTAAGTAGTTCGCCAGTTAATAGTTTGCGC
AACGTTGTTGCCATTGCTACAGGCATCGTGGTGTCACGCTCGTCGTTTGGTATGGCTTCATTCAGCTCCG
GTTCCCAACGATCAAGGCGAGTTACATGATCCCCCATGTTGTGCAAAAAAGCGGTTAGCTCCTTCGGTCC
TCCGATCGTTGTCAGAAGTAAGTTGGCCGCAGTGTTATCACTCATGGTTATGGCAGCACTGCATAATTCT
CTTACTGTCATGCCATCCGTAAGATGCTTTTCTGTGACTGGTGAGTACTCAACCAAGTCATTCTGAGAAT
AGTGTATGCGGCGACCGAGTTGCTCTTGCCCGGCGTCAATACGGGATAATACCGCGCCACATAGCAGAAC
TTTAAAAGTGCTCATCATTGGAAAACGTTCTTCGGGGCGAAAACTCTCAAGGATCTTACCGCTGTTGAGA
TCCAGTTCGATGTAACCCACTCGTGCACCCAACTGATCTTCAGCATCTTTTACTTTCACCAGCGTTTCTG
GGTGAGCAAAAACAGGAAGGCAAAATGCCGCAAAAAAGGGAATAAGGGCGACACGGAAATGTTGAATACT
CATACTCTTCCTTTTTCAATATTATTGAAGCATTTATCAGGGTTATTGTCTCATGAGCGGATACATATTT
GAATGTATTTAGAAAAATAAACAAATAGGGGTTCCGCGCACATTTCCCCGAAAAGTGCCACCTGACGTCG
ACGGATCGGGAGATCAACTTGTTTATTGCAGCTTATAATGGTTACAAATAAAGCAATAGCATCACAAATT
TCACAAATAAAGCATTTTTTTCACTGCATTCTAGTTGTGGTTTGTCCAAACTCATCAATGTATCTTATCA
TGTCTGGATCAACTGGATAACTCAAGCTAACCAAAATCATCCCAAACTTCCCACCCCATACCCTATTACC
ACTGCCAATTACCTGTGGTTTCATTTACTCTAAACCTGTGATTCCTCTGAATTATTTTCATTTTAAAGAA
ATTGTATTTGTTAAATATGTACTACAAACTTAGTAGTTGGAAGGGCTAATTCACTCCCAAAGAAGACAAG
ATATCCTTGATCTGTGGATCTACCACACACAAGGCTACTTCCCTGATTAGCAGAACTACACACCAGGGCC
AGGGGTCAGATATCCACTGACCTTTGGATGGTGCTACAAGCTAGTACCAGTTGAGCCAGATAAGGTAGAA
GAGGCCAATAAAGGAGAGAACACCAGCTTGTTACACCCTGTGAGCCTGCATGGGATGGATGACCCGGAGA
GAGAAGTGTTAGAGTGGAGGTTTGACAGCCGCCTAGCATTTCATCACGTGGCCCGAGAGCTGCATCCGGA
GTACTTCAAGAACTGCTGATATCGAGCTTGCTACAAGGGACTTTCCGCTGGGGACTTTCCAGGGAGGCGT
GGCCTGGGCGGGACTGGGGAGTGGCGAGCCCTCAGATCCTGCATATAAGCAGCTGCTTTTTGCCTGTACT
GGGTCTCTCTGGTTAGACCAGATCTGAGCCTGGGAGCTCTCTGGCTAACTAGGGAACCCACTGCTTAAGC
CTCAATAAAGCTTGCCTTGAGTGCTTCAAGTAGTGTGTGCCCGTCTGTTGTGTGACTCTGGTAACTAGAG
ATCCCTCAGACCCTTTTAGTCAGTGTGGAAAATCTCTAGCAGTGGCGCCCGAACAGGGACTTGAAAGCGA
AAGGGAAACCAGAGGAGCTCTCTCGACGCAGGACTCGGCTTGCTGAAGCGCGCACGGCAAGAGGCGAGGG
GCGGCGACTGGTGAGTACGCCAAAAATTTTGACTAGCGGAGGCTAGAAGGAGAGAGATGGGTGCGAGAGC
GTCAGTATTAAGCGGGGGAGAATTAGATCGCGATGGGAAAAAATTCGGTTAAGGCCAGGGGGAAAGAAAA
AATATAAATTAAAACATATAGTATGGGCAAGCAGGGAGCTAGAACGATTCGCAGTTAATCCTGGCCTGTT
AGAAACATCAGAAGGCTGTAGACAAATACTGGGACAGCTACAACCATCCCTTCAGACAGGATCAGAAGAA
CTTAGATCATTATATAATACAGTAGCAACCCTCTATTGTGTGCATCAAAGGATAGAGATAAAAGACACCA
AGGAAGCTTTAGACAAGATAGAGGAAGAGCAAAACAAAAGTAAGACCACCGCACAGCAAGCGGCCGGCCG
CTGATCTTCAGACCTGGAGGAGGAGATATGAGGGACAATTGGAGAAGTGAATTATATAAATATAAAGTAG
TAAAAATTGAACCATTAGGAGTAGCACCCACCAAGGCAAAGAGAAGAGTGGTGCAGAGAGAAAAAAGAGC
AGTGGGAATAGGAGCTTTGTTCCTTGGGTTCTTGGGAGCAGCAGGAAGCACTATGGGCGCAGCGTCAATG
ACGCTGACGGTACAGGCCAGACAATTATTGTCTGGTATAGTGCAGCAGCAGAACAATTTGCTGAGGGCTA
TTGAGGCGCAACAGCATCTGTTGCAACTCACAGTCTGGGGCATCAAGCAGCTCCAGGCAAGAATCCTGGC
TGTGGAAAGATACCTAAAGGATCAACAGCTCCTGGGGATTTGGGGTTGCTCTGGAAAACTCATTTGCACC
ACTGCTGTGCCTTGGAATGCTAGTTGGAGTAATAAATCTCTGGAACAGATTTGGAATCACACGACCTGGA
TGGAGTGGGACAGAGAAATTAACAATTACACAAGCTTAATACACTCCTTAATTGAAGAATCGCAAAACCA
GCAAGAAAAGAATGAACAAGAATTATTGGAATTAGATAAATGGGCAAGTTTGTGGAATTGGTTTAACATA
ACAAATTGGCTGTGGTATATAAAATTATTCATAATGATAGTAGGAGGCTTGGTAGGTTTAAGAATAGTTT
TTGCTGTACTTTCTATAGTGAATAGAGTTAGGCAGGGATATTCACCATTATCGTTTCAGACCCACCTCCC
AACCCCGAGGGGACCCGACAGGCCCGAAGGAATAGAAGAAGAAGGTGGAGAGAGAGACAGAGACAGATCC
ATTCGATTAGTGAACGGATCTCGACGGTATCGCCTTTAAAAGAAAAGGGGGGATTGGGGGGTACAGTGCA
GGGGAAAGAATAGTAGACATAATAGCAACAGACATACAAACTAAAGAATTACAAAAACAAATTACAAAAA
TTCAAAATTTTCGGGTTTATTACAGGGACAGCAGAGATCCAGTTTATCGATGAGTAATTCATACAAAAGG
ACTCGCCCCTGCCTTGGGGAATCCCAGGGACCGTCGTTAAACTCCCACTAACGTAGAACCCAGAGATCGC
TGCGTTCCCGCCCCCTCACCCGCCCGCTCTCGTCATCACTGAGGTGGAGAAGAGCATG
